Addgene plasmid #99832: env8 16nt J1/13
Purpose: GFPuv reporter that places expression of a fluorescent protein reporter (GFPuv) under control of the env8HyCbl riboswitch.
Depositing lab: Robert Batey. Depositing organization: University of Colorado, Boulder. Publication: Mechanistic Insights into Cofactor-Dependent Coupling of RNA Folding and mRNA Transcription/Translation by a Cobalamin Riboswitch. Polaski JT, Holmstrom ED, Nesbitt DJ, Batey RT. Cell Rep. 2016 May 3;15(5):1100-10. doi: 10.1016/j.celrep.2016.03.087. Epub 2016 Apr 21. PubMed 27117410.
Backbone
  Vector backbone: pRR5
  Vector type: Bacterial Expression
Growth in bacteria
  Bacterial resistance: Ampicillin, 100 μg/mL
  Growth temperature: 37°C
  Growth strain: DH5alpha
  Copy number: Low Copy
Gene/Insert
  Gene/Insert name: env8 16nt J1/13
  Mutation: J1/13 with 16 nucleotides
  Tag / fusion protein: GFPuv (C terminal on insert)
  Cloning method: Restriction Enzyme; 5′ cloning site unknown (unknown if destroyed); 3′ cloning site unknown (unknown if destroyed)
Terms and licenses: Academic/Nonprofit Terms; Industry Terms: Not Available to Industry
How to cite: env8 16nt J1/13 was a gift from Robert Batey (Addgene plasmid # 99832 ; http://n2t.net/addgene:99832 ; RRID:Addgene_99832)
