[The description below was written by a language model from this plasmid's Addgene catalogue record and pLannotate feature annotations shown in this document.]
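Description:
env8 16nt J1/13 is a bacterial expression reporter plasmid built on the pRR5 backbone, in which a variant of the env8HyCbl cobalamin riboswitch controls production of the fluorescent protein GFPuv. The 4,617 nt sequence record carries a ColE1/pMB1-type origin of replication together with a complete rop gene and a bom (basis of mobility) element from pBR322. The presence of Rop is consistent with the catalogue listing the plasmid as low copy. Selection is by ampicillin, through β-lactamase expressed from its own bla promoter. Additional partial rop and bom fragments appear downstream of the reporter and seem to be leftovers of backbone assembly.

The payload begins with an RNA element annotated as an AdoCbl-variant riboswitch, which spans the numbering origin of the circular sequence. It is followed by a fragment of the pUC18/19 multiple cloning site and then the GFPuv coding sequence, a GFP variant optimised for UV excitation. This places the riboswitch in the 5′ leader of the reporter transcript, so ligand-dependent folding of the RNA is read out as a change in fluorescence in E. coli. The mutation is recorded as a J1/13 joining region of 16 nucleotides, implying a variant made to test how the length of this linker affects regulation. A 5S rRNA segment and the rrnB T1 and T2 terminators lie just upstream of the riboswitch, where they probably insulate the cassette from read-through transcription. Neither the catalogue fields nor the feature table identifies the promoter driving the riboswitch–GFPuv transcript, and the cloning sites are unknown. The plasmid serves as a cell-based reporter for studying cobalamin riboswitch function.
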