Features (pLannotate 1.2.2; 14 found; start..end, strand, type, name):
    132..177     -  misc_feature   MCS (fragment): pUC18/19 multiple cloning site
    187..903     +  CDS            GFPuv: GFP variant optimized for excitation by UV light
    996..1031    +  CDS            rop (fragment): Rop protein, which maintains plasmids at low copy number; rop
   1133..1232    +  misc_feature   bom (fragment): basis of mobility region from pBR322
   1330..1434    +  promoter       AmpR promoter: bla
   1435..2295    +  CDS            AmpR: β-lactamase; bla; confers resistance to ampicillin, carbenicillin, and related antibiotics
   2466..3054    +  rep_origin     ori: high-copy-number ColE1/pMB1/pBR322/pUC origin of replication
   3240..3380    -  misc_feature   bom: basis of mobility region from pBR322
   3482..3673    -  CDS            rop: Rop protein, which maintains plasmids at low copy number; rop
   3690..4070    +  CDS            YPB1_ECOLX: Protein predicted: Swiss-Prot protein existence level 4. From Escherichia coli.
   4177..4292    +  ncRNA          5S rRNA: Accession: RF00001 - 5S ribosomal RNA
   4296..4382    +  terminator     rrnB T1 terminator: Escherichia coli rrnB; transcription terminator T1 from the E. coli rrnB gene
   4474..4501    +  terminator     rrnB T2 terminator: transcription terminator T2 from the E. coli rrnB gene
   4617..127     +  ncRNA          AdoCbl-variant (across the origin): Accession: RF01689 - AdoCbl variant RNA
>Addgene plasmid #99832 | env8 16nt J1/13 | addgene full sequence | sequence record 192124 | Addgene NGS Result
GGCCTAAAAGCGTAGTGGGAAAGTGACGTGAAATTCGTCCAGATTACTTGATACGGTTATACTCCGAATG
CCACCTAGGCCATACAACATACAACATGAGCAAGGAGACTCAACATGCTGATGATTACGCCAAGCTTGCA
TGCCTGCAGGTCGACTCTAGAGGATCCCCGGGTACCGGTAGAAAAAATGAGTAAAGGAGAAGAACTTTTC
ACTGGAGTTGTCCCAATTCTTGTTGAATTAGATGGTGATGTTAATGGGCACAAATTTTCTGTCAGTGGAG
AGGGTGAAGGTGATGCAACATACGGAAAACTTACCCTTAAATTTATTTGCACTACTGGAAAACTACCTGT
TCCATGGCCAACACTTGTCACTACTTTCTCTTATGGTGTTCAATGCTTTTCCCGTTATCCGGATCATATG
AAACGGCATGACTTTTTCAAGAGTGCCATGCCCGAAGGTTATGTACAGGAACGCACTATATCTTTCAAAG
ATGACGGGAACTACAAGACGCGTGCTGAAGTCAAGTTTGAAGGTGATACCCTTGTTAATCGTATCGAGTT
AAAAGGTATTGATTTTAAAGAAGATGGAAACATTCTCGGACACAAACTCGAGTACAACTATAACTCACAC
AATGTATACATCACGGCAGACAAACAAAAGAATGGAATCAAAGCTAACTTCAAAATTCGCCACAACATTG
AAGATGGATCCGTTCAACTAGCAGACCATTATCAACAAAATACTCCAATTGGCGATGGCCCTGTCCTTTT
ACCAGACAACCATTACCTGTCGACACAATCTGCCCTTTCGAAAGATCCCAACGAAAAGCGTGACCACATG
GTCCTTCTTGAGTTTGTAACTGCTGCTGGGATTACACATGGCATGGATGAGCTCTACAAATAATGAATTC
CAACTGAGCGCCGGTCGCTACCATTACCAACTTGTCTGGTGTCAAAAATAATAGGCCTACTAGTCGGCCG
TACGGGCCCTTTCGTCTCGCGCGTTTCGGTGATGACGGTGAAAACCTCTGACACATGCAGCTCCCGGAGA
CGGTCACAGCTTGTCTGTAAGCGGATGCCGGGAGCAGACAAGCCCGTCAGGGCGCGTCAGCGGGTGTTGG
CGGGTGTCGGGGCTGGCTTAACTATGCGGCATCAGAGCAGATTGTACTGAGAGTGCACCATATGCGGTGT
GAAATACCGCACAGATGCGTAAGGAGAAAATACCGCATCAGGCGGCCTTAAGGGCCTCGTGATACGCCTA
TTTTTATAGGTTAATGTCATGATAATAATGGTTTCTTAGACGTCAGGTGGCACTTTTCGGGGAAATGTGC
GCGGAACCCCTATTTGTTTATTTTTCTAAATACATTCAAATATGTATCCGCTCATGAGACAATAACCCTG
ATAAATGCTTCAATAATATTGAAAAAGGAAGAGTATGAGTATTCAACATTTCCGTGTCGCCCTTATTCCC
TTTTTTGCGGCATTTTGCCTTCCTGTTTTTGCTCACCCAGAAACGCTGGTGAAAGTAAAAGATGCTGAAG
ATCAGTTGGGTGCACGAGTGGGTTACATCGAACTGGATCTCAACAGCGGTAAGATCCTTGAGAGTTTTCG
CCCCGAAGAACGTTTTCCAATGATGAGCACTTTTAAAGTTCTGCTATGTGGCGCGGTATTATCCCGTGTT
GACGCCGGGCAAGAGCAACTCGGTCGCCGCATACACTATTCTCAGAATGACTTGGTTGAGTACTCACCAG
TCACAGAAAAGCATCTTACGGATGGCATGACAGTAAGAGAATTATGCAGTGCTGCCATAACCATGAGTGA
TAACACTGCGGCCAACTTACTTCTGACAACGATCGGAGGACCGAAGGAGCTAACCGCTTTTTTGCACAAC
ATGGGGGATCATGTAACTCGCCTTGATCGTTGGGAACCGGAGCTGAATGAAGCCATACCAAACGACGAGC
GTGACACCACGATGCCTGCAGCAATGGCAACAACGTTGCGCAAACTATTAACTGGCGAACTACTTACTCT
AGCTTCCCGGCAACAATTAATAGACTGGATGGAGGCGGATAAAGTTGCAGGACCACTTCTGCGCTCGGCC
CTTCCGGCTGGCTGGTTTATTGCTGATAAATCTGGAGCCGGTGAGCGTGGGTCTCGCGGTATCATTGCAG
CACTGGGGCCAGATGGTAAGCCCTCCCGTATCGTAGTTATCTACACGACGGGGAGTCAGGCAACTATGGA
TGAACGAAATAGACAGATCGCTGAGATAGGTGCCTCACTGATTAAGCATTGGTAACTGTCAGACCAAGTT
TACTCATATATACTTTAGATTGATTTAAAACTTCATTTTTAATTTAAAAGGATCTAGGTGAAGATCCTTT
TTGATAATCTCATGACCAAAATCCCTTAACGTGAGTTTTCGTTCCACTGAGCGTCAGACCCCGTAGAAAA
GATCAAAGGATCTTCTTGAGATCCTTTTTTTCTGCGCGTAATCTGCTGCTTGCAAACAAAAAAACCACCG
CTACCAGCGGTGGTTTGTTTGCCGGATCAAGAGCTACCAACTCTTTTTCCGAAGGTAACTGGCTTCAGCA
GAGCGCAGATACCAAATACTGTCCTTCTAGTGTAGCCGTAGTTAGGCCACCACTTCAAGAACTCTGTAGC
ACCGCCTACATACCTCGCTCTGCTAATCCTGTTACCAGTGGCTGCTGCCAGTGGCGATAAGTCGTGTCTT
ACCGGGTTGGACTCAAGACGATAGTTACCGGATAAGGCGCAGCGGTCGGGCTGAACGGGGGGTTCGTGCA
CACAGCCCAGCTTGGAGCGAACGACCTACACCGAACTGAGATACCTACAGCGTGAGCTATGAGAAAGCGC
CACGCTTCCCGAAGGGAGAAAGGCGGACAGGTATCCGGTAAGCGGCAGGGTCGGAACAGGAGAGCGCACG
AGGGAGCTTCCAGGGGGAAACGCCTGGTATCTTTATAGTCCTGTCGGGTTTCGCCACCTCTGACTTGAGC
GTCGATTTTTGTGATGCTCGTCAGGGGGGCGGAGCCTATGGAAAAACGCCAGCAACGCGGCCTTTTTACG
GTTCCTGGCCTTTTGCTGGCCTTTTGCTCACATGTTCTTTCCTGCGTTATCCCCTGATTCTGTGGATAAC
CGTATTACCGCCTTTGAGTGAGCTGATACCGCTCGCCGCAGCCGAACGACCGAGCGCAGCGAGTCAGTGA
GCGAGGAAGCGGAAGAGCGCCTGATGCGGTATTTTCTCCTTACGCATCTGTGCGGTATTTCACACCGCAT
ATGGTGCACTCTCAGTACAATCTGCTCTGATGCCGCATAGTTAAGCCAGTATACACTCCGCTATCGCTAC
GTGACTGGGTCATGGCTGCGCCCCGACACCCGCCAACACCCGCTGACGCGCCCTGACGGGCTTGTCTGCT
CCCGGCATCCGCTTACAGACAAGCTGTGACCGTCTCCGGGAGCTGCATGTGTCAGAGGTTTTCACCGTCA
TCACCGAAACGCGCGAGGCAGCTGCGGTAAAGCTCATCAGCGTGGTCGTGAAGCGATTCACAGATGTCTG
CCTGTTCATCCGCGTCCAGCTCGTTGAGTTTCTCCAGAAGCGTTAATGTCTGGCTTCTGATAAAGCGGGC
CATGTTAAGGGCGGTTTTTTCCTGTTTGGTCACTGATGCCTCCGTGTAAGGGGGATTTCTGTTCATGGGG
GTAATGATACCGATGAAACGAGAGAGGATGCTCACGATACGGGTTACTGATGATGAACATGCCCGGTTAC
TGGAACGTTGTGAGGGTAAACAACTGGCGGTATGGATGCGGCGGGACCAGAGAAAAATCACTCAGGGTCA
ATGCCAGCGCTTCGTTAATACAGATGTAGGTGTTCCACAGGGTAGCCAGCAGCATCCTGCGATGCAGATC
CGGAACATAATGGTGCAGGGCGCTGACTTCCGCGTTTCCAGACTTTACGAAACACGGAAACCGAAGACCA
TTCATGTTGTTGCTCAGGTCGCAGACGTTTTGCAGCAGCAGTCGCTTCACGTTCGCTCGCGTATCGGTGA
TTCATTCTGCTAACCAGTAAGGCAACCCCGCCAGCCTAGCCGGGTCCTCAACGACAGGAGCACGATCATG
CGCACCCGTGGCCAGGACCCAACGCTGCCCGAGAATGCGCATTGTTGCCTGGCGGCAGTAGCGCGGTGGT
CCCACCTGACCCCATGCCGAACTCAGAAGCGAAACGCCGTAGCGCCGATGGTAGTGTGGGGTCTCCCCAT
GCGAGAGTAGGGAACTGCCAGGCATCAAATAAAACGAAAGGCTCAGTCGAAAGACTGGGCCTTTCGTTTT
ATCTGTTGTTTGTCGGTGAACGCTCTCCTGAGTAGGACAAATCCGCCGGGAGCGGATTTGAACGTTGCGA
AGCAACGGCCCGGAGGGTGGCGGGCAGGACGCCCGCCATAAACTGCCAGGCATCAAATTAAGCAGAAGGC
CATCCTGACGGATGGCCTTTTTGCGCTAGCCACAGCTAACACCACGTCGTCCCTATCTGCTGCCCTAGGT
CTATGAGTGGTTGCTGGATAACTTTACGGGCATGCATAAGGCTCGTATAATATATTCATATAATAAT
