>Addgene plasmid #99832 | env8 16nt J1/13 | depositor partial sequence | sequence record 192114 | env8 16nt J1/13 sequence 111 bps
GGCCTAAAAGCGTAGTGGGAAAGTGACGTGAAATTCGTCCAGATTACTTGATACGGTTATACTCCGAATG
CCACCTAGGCCATACAACATACAACATGAGCAAGGAGACTC
